>Addgene plasmid #20574 | pWZL Neo Myr Flag PIK3CG | addgene partial sequence | sequence record 26400 | 20574 with pWZL-Fwd
CTCCTTCTCTAGGCGCCGGCCGGATCCAGAATTCGCCACCATGGGGTCTTCAAAATCTAAACCAAAGGAC
CCCAGCCAGCGCCGGCGCAGGATCCGAGGTTACCTTGACTACAAAGACGATGACGACAAGCAATTGACAA
GTTTGTACAAAAAAGTTGGCATGGAGCTGGAGAACTATAAACAGCCCGTGGTGCTGAGAGAGGACAACTG
CCGAAGGCGCCGGAGGATGAAGCCGCGCAGTGCTGCGGCCAGCCTGTCCTCCATGGAGCTCATCCCCATC
GAGTTCGTGCTGCCCACCAGCCAGCGCAAATGCAAGAGCCCCGAAACGGCGCTGCTGCACGTGGCCGGCC
ACGGCAACGTGGAGCAGATGAAGGCCCAGGTGTGGCTGCGAGCGCTGGAGACCAGCGTGGCGGCGGACTT
CTACCACCGGCTGGGACCGCATCACTTCCTCCTGCTCTATCAGAAGAAGGGGCAGTGGTACGAGATCTAC
GACAAGTACCAGGTGGTGCAGACTCTGGACTGCCTGCGCTACTGGAAGGCCACGCACCGGAGCCCGGGCC
AGATCCACCTGGTGCAGCGGCACCCGCCCTCCGAGGAGTCCCAAGCCTTCCAGCGGCAGCTCACGGCGCT
GATTGGCTATGACGTCACTGACGTCAGCAACGTGCACGACGATGAGCTGGAGTTCACGCGCCGTGGCTTG
GTGACCCCGCGCATGGCGGANGTGGCCAGCCGCGANCCCAAGCTCTACGCCATGCACCCGT
