[The description below was written by a language model from this plasmid's Addgene catalogue record.]
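Description:
pWZL Neo Myr Flag PIK3CG is a retroviral mammalian expression plasmid built on the Gateway-compatible destination backbone pWZL-Neo-Myr-Flag-DEST. It is propagated in bacteria under ampicillin selection, using a recombination-deficient strain to limit rearrangement between the repeated retroviral sequences. It also carries a neomycin resistance marker, so transduced or transfected mammalian cells can be selected with G418. No feature table accompanies the record. The origin of replication, the promoter driving the insert and the arrangement that expresses the neomycin marker are therefore not stated, and the copy number is listed as unknown.

The insert is the human PIK3CG open reading frame, which encodes the catalytic gamma subunit of phosphoinositide-3-kinase (p110gamma). It was first cloned into a Gateway entry vector and then moved into the destination vector by an LR recombination reaction. This places the ORF in frame behind two N-terminal elements supplied by the backbone, a myristoylation signal and a Flag epitope. A myristoylation sequence directs lipid modification that tethers the fusion protein to cellular membranes, a common way to make signalling kinases constitutively active. The Flag tag allows the protein to be detected or immunoprecipitated.

The construct belongs to a library of myristoylated kinase clones assembled for functional genomic screens for oncogenic kinases, in work related to breast cancer. It suits stable retroviral delivery and expression of membrane-targeted p110gamma in mammalian cells. According to the depositor, the identity of the gene has been verified, but the clone has not been fully sequenced, so minor mutations cannot be excluded.
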