Addgene plasmid #20574: pWZL Neo Myr Flag PIK3CG
Depositing lab: William Hahn & Jean Zhao. Depositing organization: Dana-Farber Cancer Institute. Publication: Integrative Genomic Approaches Identify IKBKE as a Breast Cancer Oncogene (Kinase Library Clones). Boehm JS, Zhao JJ, Yao J, Kim SY, Firestein R, Dunn IF, Sjostrom SK, Garraway LA, Weremowicz S, Richardson AL, Greulich H, Stewart CJ, Mulvey LA, Shen RR, Ambrogio L, Hirozane-Kishikawa T, Hill DE, Vidal M, Meyerson M, Grenier JK, Hinkle G, Root DE, Roberts TM, Lander ES, Polyak K, Hahn WC. Cell. 2007 Jun 15. 129(6):1065-1079. 10.1016/j.cell.2007.03.052 PubMed 17574021.
Backbone
  Vector backbone: pWZL-Neo-Myr-Flag-DEST
  Backbone manufacturer: William Hahn Lab (available at Addgene, #15300)
  Vector type: Mammalian Expression, Retroviral
  Selectable markers: Neomycin (select with G418)
Growth in bacteria
  Bacterial resistance: Ampicillin, 100 μg/mL
  Growth temperature: 37°C
  Growth strain: Stbl3
  Growth instructions: Stbl3 cells to prevent recombination.
  Copy number: Unknown
Gene/Insert
  Gene/Insert name: PIK3CG (alt name: phosphoinositide-3-kinase, catalytic, gamma polypeptide)
  Species: H. sapiens (human)
  GenBank ID: NM_002649
  Entrez Gene: PIK3CG (a.k.a. IMD97, PI3CG, PI3K, PI3Kgamma, PIK3, p110gamma, p120-PI3K)
  Tag / fusion protein: Myr (N terminal on backbone); Flag (N terminal on backbone)
  Cloning method: Gateway Cloning
  Sequencing primers: 5′ pWZL-Fwd (GAA CCT CCT CGT TCG ACC); 3′ pWZL-Rev (TTC CGG GCC CTC ACA TTG)
Resource information
  A portion of this plasmid was derived from a plasmid made by: 4-F12
Terms and licenses: Academic/Nonprofit Terms; Industry Terms: Not Available to Industry
Depositor comments: ORFs were cloned into Gateway compatible pEntry vectors. An LR recombination reaction was performed to move the ORF to pWZL-Neo-Myr-Flag DEST such that the ORF would have 5' myristoylation and flag tags. This plasmid is part of a kinase library, and the gene has been verified, but has not been fully sequenced for minor mutations. Please see the following link for plasmids from this article that are not part of the kinase library http://www.addgene.org/pubmed/17574021
How to cite: pWZL Neo Myr Flag PIK3CG was a gift from William Hahn & Jean Zhao (Addgene plasmid # 20574 ; http://n2t.net/addgene:20574 ; RRID:Addgene_20574)
